Addgene plasmid #15450: -111 hTF m3
Depositing lab: Nigel Mackman. Depositing organization: Scripps California (The Scripps Research Institute). Publication: Transcriptional regulation of the tissue factor gene in human epithelial cells is mediated by Sp1 and EGR-1. Cui MZ, Parry GC, Oeth P, Larson H, Smith M, Huang RP, Adamson ED, Mackman N. J Biol Chem. 1996 Feb 2. 271(5):2731-9. 10.1074/jbc.271.5.2731 PubMed 8576248.
Backbone
  Vector backbone: pGL2 Basic
  Backbone manufacturer: Promega
  Backbone size w/o insert (bp): 5600
  Vector type: Mammalian Expression, Luciferase
Growth in bacteria
  Bacterial resistance: Ampicillin, 100 μg/mL
  Growth temperature: 37°C
  Growth strain: DH5alpha
  Copy number: High Copy
Gene/Insert
  Gene/Insert name: Tissue factor promoter (alt name: TF)
  Species: H. sapiens (human)
  Insert size (bp): 125
  Mutation: All 3 EGR-1 sites mutated
  Entrez Gene: F3 (a.k.a. CD142, TF, TFA)
  Cloning method: Restriction Enzyme; 5′ cloning site SmaI (not destroyed); 3′ cloning site SacI (not destroyed)
  Sequencing primers: 5′ na; 3′ LucNrev
Terms and licenses: Academic/Nonprofit Terms; Industry Terms: Not Available to Industry
Depositor comments: -111 to +14 hTF promoter with all 3 EGR-1 sites mutated. hTF promoter deletion/mutation series 2, Mackman lab #2447.
How to cite: -111 hTF m3 was a gift from Nigel Mackman (Addgene plasmid # 15450 ; http://n2t.net/addgene:15450 ; RRID:Addgene_15450)
