[The description below was written by a language model from this plasmid's Addgene catalogue record.]
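Description:
-111 hTF m3 is a luciferase reporter plasmid built on the promoterless pGL2 Basic backbone (about 5.6 kb without insert), designed for transient transfection into mammalian cells to measure promoter activity. It is propagated in E. coli as a high-copy plasmid under ampicillin selection. Because pGL2 Basic carries a firefly luciferase coding sequence with no eukaryotic promoter or enhancer of its own, luciferase output depends on the regulatory fragment cloned upstream of the reporter.

The insert is a 125 bp fragment of the human tissue factor (F3, also known as TF or CD142) promoter spanning positions -111 to +14 relative to the transcription start site, placed between the SmaI and SacI sites of the polylinker, both of which remain intact. In this version all three EGR-1 binding sites within the fragment have been mutated. The plasmid belongs to a deletion and mutation series of the human tissue factor promoter, so it is meant to be compared with the corresponding wild-type -111 construct and with other mutants in the set. Comparing luciferase activity across these constructs shows how much loss of EGR-1 binding affects basal or induced promoter activity. The associated study addressed regulation of the tissue factor gene by Sp1 and EGR-1 in human epithelial cells. The record does not specify the exact nucleotide changes introduced at the EGR-1 sites, and no feature table is provided, so other backbone elements are inferred only from the stated pGL2 Basic identity.
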