>Addgene plasmid #15450 | -111 hTF m3 | addgene partial sequence | sequence record 21917 | 15450 with LucNrev
GGCGCCGGGCCTTTCTTTATGTTTTTGGCGTCTTCCATTTTACCAACAGTACCGGAATGCCAAGCTTACT
TAGATCTCGAGCTAGCACGCGTAAGAGCTCGCAGTCTTGGGGAGCCGGTGCCCCGCGCGCTATAAAGGGC
CGGCGGCGCGCTCTCCCGCGCCTCTGCCCGCCCCAATTGCCCGCCCCATTCGCTCCTCCCGACTCCCCGC
CCCATTCCCGGGTTATGTTAGCTCAGTTACAGTACCATAAGATACATTGATGAGTTTGGACAAACCACAA
CTAGAATGCAGTGAAAAAAATGCTTTATTTGTGAAATTTGTGATGCTATTGCTTTATTTGTAACCATTAT
AAGCTGCAATAAACAAGTTAACAACAACAATTGCATTCATTTTATGTTTCAGGTTCAGGGGGAGGTGTGG
GAGGTTTTTTAAAGCAAGTAAAACCTCCACGTACCTTAATATTACTTACTTATCATGGTAGCTTGGGCTG
GCGTAATAGCGAAGAGGCCCGCACCGATCGCCCTTCCCAACAGTTGCGCAGCCTGAATGGCGAATGGCAA
ATTGTAAGCGTTAATATTTTGTTAAAATTCGCGTTAAATTTTTGTTAAATCAGCTCATTTTTTAACCAAT
AGGCCGAAATCGGCAAAATCCCTTATAAATCAAAAGAATAGACCGAGATAGGGT
[37 nt withheld, positions 685-721]
AAAGAACGTGGACTCCAACGTCAAAGG
[49 nt withheld, positions 749-797]
T
[91 nt withheld, positions 799-889]
G
[61 nt withheld, positions 891-951]
NAGCGGTCACGCTGCGCGTAACC
